Addgene plasmid #184057: pCSnERT(#186)
Purpose: to express cyclofen-inducible fusions in mammalian cells or fish eggs
Depositing lab: Sophie Vriz. Depositing organization: College de France.
Backbone
  Vector backbone: pCS2
  Backbone manufacturer: DL Turner (Turner & Weintraub, 1994, G&Dev 8:1434)
  Backbone size w/o insert (bp): 4050
  Vector type: Mammalian Expression, Synthetic Biology
Growth in bacteria
  Bacterial resistance: Ampicillin, 100 μg/mL
  Growth temperature: 37°C
  Growth strain: DH5alpha
  Copy number: High Copy
Gene/Insert
  Gene/Insert name: nls-ERT2
  Species: SV40 (nls), H. sapiens (ERT2)
  Insert size (bp): 1040
  Mutation: ERT2: G400V, M543A, L544A, deleted 1-281;
  Promoter: sCMV+SP6
  Tag / fusion protein: NLS (N terminal on insert)
  Cloning method: Restriction Enzyme; 5′ cloning site XhoI (not destroyed); 3′ cloning site EcoO109I (not destroyed)
  Sequencing primers: 5′ SP6; 3′ SVLrev34
Resource information
  A portion of this plasmid was derived from a plasmid made by: ERT2 (Feil and al 1997 BBRC 237:752) received from Daniel Metzger & Pierre Chambon in may 2004
Terms and licenses: Academic/Nonprofit Terms; Industry Terms: Not Available to Industry
Depositor comments: ERT2: NP_000116;
How to cite: pCSnERT(#186) was a gift from Sophie Vriz (Addgene plasmid # 184057 ; http://n2t.net/addgene:184057 ; RRID:Addgene_184057)
