[The description below was written by a language model from this plasmid's Addgene catalogue record and pLannotate feature annotations shown in this document.]
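Description:
pCSnERT(#186) is a pCS2-based expression plasmid of about 5.1 kb, built as a recipient vector for making cyclofen-inducible fusion proteins in mammalian cells or fish eggs. It is maintained in E. coli as a high-copy plasmid through a ColE1/pUC-type origin and selected with ampicillin (AmpR, β-lactamase). An f1 phage origin and remnants of the lac region (lac promoter/operator, lacZα and lacI fragments) are carried over from the backbone.

The roughly 1 kb insert encodes an SV40 nuclear localisation signal placed N-terminally to ERT2, the mutated ligand-binding domain of the human estrogen receptor (residues 1-281 deleted, with G400V, M543A and L544A). These changes make the domain respond to synthetic ligands of the tamoxifen family, including cyclofen, rather than to endogenous estrogen. A protein fused to ERT2 is generally held inactive until ligand binding releases it, and the NLS then favours nuclear accumulation. Expression is driven by the simian CMV IE94 enhancer/promoter, which on the circular map lies directly upstream of an SP6 promoter. The same cassette can therefore be transcribed in transfected cells or used as a template for in vitro synthesis of mRNA, as is commonly done for embryo injection. An SV40 poly(A) signal terminates the unit, and a T3 promoter sits downstream in the opposite orientation.

The automated annotation also flags a very short match to mHoneydew just before ERT2. At about 20 nt this is most likely a coincidental linker or tag-like similarity rather than a fluorescent reporter. The record names no partner gene, consistent with a vector into which a coding sequence of interest is cloned in frame.
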