Features (pLannotate 1.2.2; 15 found; start..end, strand, type, name):
     35..53      +  promoter       SP6 promoter: promoter for bacteriophage SP6 RNA polymerase
     93..114     +  CDS            mHoneydew (fragment): monomeric derivative of DsRed fluorescent protein (Shaner et al., 2004) mammalian codon-optimized
    172..1107    +  CDS            ERT2: mutated ligand-binding domain of the human estrogen receptor (Feil et al., 1997)
   1138..1272    -  polyA_signal   SV40 poly(A) signal: SV40 polyadenylation signal
   1385..1403    -  promoter       T3 promoter: promoter for bacteriophage T3 RNA polymerase
   1448..1464    -  protein_bind   lac operator: The lac repressor binds to the lac operator to inhibit transcription in E. coli. This inhibition can be relieved by adding lactose or isopropyl-β-D-thiogalactopyranoside (IPTG). lac repressor encoded by lacI
   1472..1502    -  promoter       lac promoter: promoter for the E. coli lac operon
   1517..1538    -  protein_bind   CAP binding site: CAP binding activates transcription in the presence of cAMP. E. coli catabolite activator protein
   1551..1643    -  CDS            lacI (fragment): lac repressor; lacI; The lac repressor binds to the lac operator to inhibit transcription in E. coli. This inhibition can be relieved by adding lactose or isopropyl-β-D-thiogalactopyranoside (IPTG).
   1826..2414    -  rep_origin     ori: high-copy-number ColE1/pMB1/pBR322/pUC origin of replication
   2585..3445    -  CDS            AmpR: β-lactamase; bla; confers resistance to ampicillin, carbenicillin, and related antibiotics
   3446..3550    -  promoter       AmpR promoter: bla
   3603..4031    -  rep_origin     f1 ori (sequence partly withheld): f1 bacteriophage origin of replication; arrow indicates direction of (+) strand synthesis
   4036..4102    -  CDS            lacZα (fragment): LacZα fragment of β-galactosidase; lacZ fragment
   4109..5086    +  promoter       CMV IE94 promoter: enhancer/promoter region of simian cytomegalovirus major immediate early transcription unit IE94
>Addgene plasmid #184057 | pCSnERT(#186) | addgene full sequence | sequence record 365952 | Addgene NGS Result
CGCCATTCTGCCTGGGGACGTCGGAGCAAGCTTGATTTAGGTGACACTATAGAATACAAGCTACTTGTTC
TTTTTGCAGGATCCTAGGCTAGCACCGGCGGCATGGACGAGCTGCTGTACAAATCGATCCCCAAGAAGAA
GCGCAAGGTGGCGCCCGGGCTCGAGCCATCTGCTGGAGACATGAGAGCTGCCAACCTTTGGCCAAGCCCG
CTCATGATCAAACGCTCTAAGAAGAACAGCCTGGCCTTGTCCCTGACGGCCGACCAGATGGTCAGTGCCT
TGTTGGATGCTGAGCCCCCCATACTCTATTCCGAGTATGATCCTACCAGACCCTTCAGTGAAGCTTCGAT
GATGGGCTTACTGACCAACCTGGCAGACAGGGAGCTGGTTCACATGATCAACTGGGCGAAGAGGGTGCCA
GGCTTTGTGGATTTGACCCTCCATGATCAGGTCCACCTTCTAGAATGTGCCTGGCTAGAGATCCTGATGA
TTGGTCTCGTCTGGCGCTCCATGGAGCACCCAGTGAAGCTACTGTTTGCTCCTAACTTGCTCTTGGACAG
GAACCAGGGAAAATGTGTAGAGGGCATGGTGGAGATCTTCGACATGCTGCTGGCTACATCATCTCGGTTC
CGCATGATGAATCTGCAGGGAGAGGAGTTTGTGTGCCTCAAATCTATTATTTTGCTTAATTCTGGAGTGT
ACACATTTCTGTCCAGCACCCTGAAGTCTCTGGAAGAGAAGGACCATATCCACCGAGTCCTGGACAAGAT
CACAGACACTTTGATCCACCTGATGGCCAAGGCAGGCCTGACCCTGCAGCAGCAGCACCAGCGGCTGGCC
CAGCTCCTCCTCATCCTCTCCCACATCAGGCACATGAGTAACAAAGGCATGGAGCATCTGTACAGCATGA
AGTGCAAGAACGTGGTGCCCCTCTATGACCTGCTGCTGGAGGCGGCGGACGCCCACCGCCTACATGCGCC
CACTAGCCGTGGAGGGGCATCCGTGGAGGAGACGGACCAAAGCCACTTGGCCACTGCGGGCTCTACTTCA
TCGCATTCCTTGCAAAAGTATTACATCACGGGGGAGGCAGAGGGTTTCCCTGCCACAGCTTGATGAAGAT
CTGAGGGCCCGTTTGTAGATCCAGACATGATAAGATACATTGATGAGTTTGGACAAACCACAACTAGAAT
GCAGTGAAAAAAATGCTTTATTTGTGAAATTTGTGATGCTATTGCTTTATTTGTAACCATTATAAGCTGC
AATAAACAAGTTAACAACAACAATTGCATTCATTTTATGTTTCAGGTTCAGGGGGAGGTGTGGGAGGTTT
TTTAATTCGCGGCCGCGGCGCCAATGCATTGGGCCCGGTACCCAGCTTTTGTTCCCTTTAGTGAGGGTTA
ATTGCGCGCTTGGCGTAATCATGGTCATAGCTGTTTCCTGTGTGAAATTGTTATCCGCTCACAATTCCAC
ACAACATACGAGCCGGGAGCATAAAGTGTAAAGCCTGGGGTGCCTAATGAGTGAGCTAACTCACATTAAT
TGCGTTGCGCTCACTGCCCGCTTTCCAGTCGGGAAACCTGTCGTGCCAGCTGCATTAATGAATCGGCCAA
CGCGCGGGGAGAGGCGGTTTGCGTATTGGGCGCTCTTCCGCTTCCTCGCTCACTGACTCGCTGCGCTCGG
TCGTTCGGCTGCGGCGAGCGGTATCAGCTCACTCAAAGGCGGTAATACGGTTATCCACAGAATCAGGGGA
TAACGCAGGAAAGAACATGTGAGCAAAAGGCCAGCAAAAGGCCAGGAACCGTAAAAAGGCCGCGTTGCTG
GCGTTTTTCCATAGGCTCCGCCCCCCTGACGAGCATCACAAAAATCGACGCTCAAGTCAGAGGTGGCGAA
ACCCGACAGGACTATAAAGATACCAGGCGTTTCCCCCTGGAAGCTCCCTCGTGCGCTCTCCTGTTCCGAC
CCTGCCGCTTACCGGATACCTGTCCGCCTTTCTCCCTTCGGGAAGCGTGGCGCTTTCTCATAGCTCACGC
TGTAGGTATCTCAGTTCGGTGTAGGTCGTTCGCTCCAAGCTGGGCTGTGTGCACGAACCCCCCGTTCAGC
CCGACCGCTGCGCCTTATCCGGTAACTATCGTCTTGAGTCCAACCCGGTAAGACACGACTTATCGCCACT
GGCAGCAGCCACTGGTAACAGGATTAGCAGAGCGAGGTATGTAGGCGGTGCTACAGAGTTCTTGAAGTGG
TGGCCTAACTACGGCTACACTAGAAGAACAGTATTTGGTATCTGCGCTCTGCTGAAGCCAGTTACCTTCG
GAAAAAGAGTTGGTAGCTCTTGATCCGGCAAACAAACCACCGCTGGTAGCGGTGGTTTTTTTGTTTGCAA
GCAGCAGATTACGCGCAGAAAAAAAGGATCTCAAGAAGATCCTTTGATCTTTTCTACGGGGTCTGACGCT
CAGTGGAACGAAAACTCACGTTAAGGGATTTTGGTCATGAGATTATCAAAAAGGATCTTCACCTAGATCC
TTTTAAATTAAAAATGAAGTTTTAAATCAATCTAAAGTATATATGAGTAAACTTGGTCTGACAGTTACCA
ATGCTTAATCAGTGAGGCACCTATCTCAGCGATCTGTCTATTTCGTTCATCCATAGTTGCCTGACTCCCC
GTCGTGTAGATAACTACGATACGGGAGGGCTTACCATCTGGCCCCAGTGCTGCAATGATACCGCGAGACC
CACGCTCACCGGCTCCAGATTTATCAGCAATAAACCAGCCAGCCGGAAGGGCCGAGCGCAGAAGTGGTCC
TGCAACTTTATCCGCCTCCATCCAGTCTATTAATTGTTGCCGGGAAGCTAGAGTAAGTAGTTCGCCAGTT
AATAGTTTGCGCAACGTTGTTGCCATTGCTACAGGCATCGTGGTGTCACGCTCGTCGTTTGGTATGGCTT
CATTCAGCTCCGGTTCCCAACGATCAAGGCGAGTTACATGATCCCCCATGTTGTGCAAAAAAGCGGTTAG
CTCCTTCGGTCCTCCGATCGTTGTCAGAAGTAAGTTGGCCGCAGTGTTATCACTCATGGTTATGGCAGCA
CTGCATAATTCTCTTACTGTCATGCCATCCGTAAGATGCTTTTCTGTGACTGGTGAGTACTCAACCAAGT
CATTCTGAGAATAGTGTATGCGGCGACCGAGTTGCTCTTGCCCGGCGTCAATACGGGATAATACCGCGCC
ACATAGCAGAACTTTAAAAGTGCTCATCATTGGAAAACGTTCTTCGGGGCGAAAACTCTCAAGGATCTTA
CCGCTGTTGAGATCCAGTTCGATGTAACCCACTCGTGCACCCAACTGATCTTCAGCATCTTTTACTTTCA
CCAGCGTTTCTGGGTGAGCAAAAACAGGAAGGCAAAATGCCGCAAAAAAGGGAATAAGGGCGACACGGAA
ATGTTGAATACTCATACTCTTCCTTTTTCAATATTATTGAAGCATTTATCAGGGTTATTGTCTCATGAGC
GGATACATATTTGAATGTATTTAGAAAAATAAACAAATAGGGGTTCCGCGCACATTTCCCCGAAAAGTGC
CACCTAAATTGTAAGCGTTAATATTTTGTTAAAATTCGCGTTAAATTTTTGTTAAATCAGCTCATTTTTT
AACCAATAGGCCGAAATCGGCAAAATCCCTTATAAATCAAAAGAATAGACCGAGATAGGGT
[37 nt withheld, positions 3702-3738]
AAAGAACGTGGACTCCAACGTCAAAGG
[49 nt withheld, positions 3766-3814]
T
[91 nt withheld, positions 3816-3906]
G
[124 nt withheld, positions 3908-4031]
CCCATTCGCCATTCAGGCTGCGCAACTGTTGGGAAGGGCGATCGGTGCGGGCCTCTTCGCTATTACGCCA
GTCGACCGCCAATTCAATATGGCGTATATGGACTCATGCCAATTCAATATGGTGGATCTGGACCTGTGCC
AATTCAATATGGCGTATATGGACTCGTGCCAATTCAATATGGTGGATCTGGACCCCAGCCAATTCAATAT
GGCGGACTTGGCACCATGCCAATTCAATATGGCGGACCTGGCACTGTGCCAACTGGGGAGGGGTCTACTT
GGCACGGTGCCAAGTTTGAGGAGGGGTCTTGGCCCTGTGCCAAGTCCGCCATATTGAATTGGCATGGTGC
CAATAATGGCGGCCATATTGGCTATATGCCAGGATCAATATATAGGCAATATCCAATATGGCCCTATGCC
AATATGGCTATTGGCCAGGTTCAATACTATGTATTGGCCCTATGCCATATAGTATTCCATATATGGGTTT
TCCTATTGACGTAGATAGCCCCTCCCAATGGGCGGTCCCATATACCATATATGGGGCTTCCTAATACCGC
CCATAGCCACTCCCCCATTGACGTCAATGGTCTCTATATATGGTCTTTCCTATTGACGTCATATGGGCGG
TCCTATTGACGTATATGGCGCCTCCCCCATTGACGTCAATTACGGTAAATGGCCCGCCTGGCTCAATGCC
CATTGACGTCAATAGGACCACCCACCATTGACGTCAATGGGATGGCTCATTGCCCATTCATATCCGTTCT
CACGCCCCCTATTGACGTCAATGACGGTAAATGGCCCACTTGGCAGTACATCAATATCTATTAATAGTAA
CTTGGCAAGTACATTACTATTGGAAGTACGCCAGGGTACATTGGCAGTACTCCCATTGACGTCAATGGCG
GTAAATGGCCCGCGATGGCTGCCAAGTACATCCCCATTGACGTCAATGGGGAGGGGCAATGACGCAAATG
GGCGTTCCATTGACGTAAATGGGCGGTAGGCGTGCCTAATGGGAGGTCTATATAAGCAATGCTCGTTTAG
GGAAC
